>Addgene plasmid #246352 | pMXs-GIB-Cre-N-WPRE_pKG3943 | addgene full sequence | sequence record 491519 | Addgene NGS Result
TCGGCGACACAGTGTGGGTCCGCCGACACCAGACTAAGAACCTAGAACCTCGCTGGAAAGGACCTTACAC
AGTCCTGCTGACCACCCCCACCGCCCTCAAAGTAGACGGCATCGCAGCTTGGATACACGCCGCCCACGTG
AAGGCTGCCGACCCCGGGGGTGGACCATCCTCTAGACTGCCGGATCTAGCTAGTTAATCGACGGTATCGA
TAAGCTATCAAACAAGTTTGTACAAAAAAGCAGGCTCCACCATGGGAACCAATTCAGTCGACTGGATCCG
GTACTACTAGGCTGTCTCGTCTCGTCTCGCACGCGTGCCGCCACCATGTCCAACCTGCTGACTGTGCACC
AAAACCTGCCTGCCCTCCCTGTGGATGCCACCTCTGATGAAGTCAGGAAGAACCTGATGGACATGTTCAG
GGACAGGCAGGCCTTCTCTGAACACACCTGGAAGATGCTCCTGTCTGTGTGCAGATCCTGGGCTGCCTGG
TGCAAGCTGAACAACAGGAAATGGTTCCCTGCTGAACCTGAGGATGTGAGGGACTACCTCCTGTACCTGC
AAGCCAGAGGCCTGGCTGTGAAGACCATCCAACAGCACCTGGGCCAGCTCAACATGCTGCACAGGAGATC
TGGCCTGCCTCGCCCTTCTGACTCCAATGCTGTGTCCCTGGTGATGAGGAGAATCAGAAAGGAGAATGTG
GATGCTGGGGAGAGAGCCAAGCAGGCCCTGGCCTTTGAACGCACTGACTTTGACCAAGTCAGATCCCTGA
TGGAGAACTCTGACAGATGCCAGGACATCAGGAACCTGGCCTTCCTGGGCATTGCCTACAACACCCTGCT
GCGCATTGCCGAAATTGCCAGAATCAGAGTGAAGGACATCTCCCGCACCGATGGTGGGAGAATGCTGATC
CACATTGGCAGGACCAAGACCCTGGTGTCCACAGCTGGTGTGGAGAAGGCCCTGTCCCTGGGGGTTACCA
AGCTGGTGGAGAGATGGATCTCTGTGTCTGGTTCCGGAGGGTCTGGCTCCGGATCAAGTGGTGGCAGCGG
TACCATGGCCGCCAGCGACGAAGTGAACCTGATCGAGAGCAGAACCGTGGTGCCCCTGAACACCTGGGTG
CTGATCTCCAACTTCAAGGTGGCCTACAACATCCTGCGGAGGCCCGACGGCACCTTCAACAGACACCTGG
CCGAGTACCTGGACCGGAAAGTGACCGCCAACGCCAACCCTGTGGACGGCGTGTTCAGCTTCGACGTGCT
GATCGACCGGCGGATCAACCTGCTGAGCCGGGTGTACAGACCCGCCTACGCCGATCAGGAACAGCCCCCC
TCTATCCTGGATCTGGAAAAGCCCGTGGATGGCGACATCGTGCCCGTGATCCTGTTCTTCCACGGCGGCA
GCTTTGCCCACAGCAGCGCCAATAGCGCCATCTACGACACCCTGTGCAGACGGCTCGTGGGCCTGTGCAA
ATGCGTGGTGGTGTCCGTGAACTACCGCAGAGCCCCCGAGAACCCTTACCCCTGCGCCTACGATGATGGC
TGGATCGCCCTGAACTGGGTCAACAGCAGAAGCTGGCTGAAGTCCAAGAAAGACAGCAAGGTGCACATCT
TTCTGGCCGGCGATAGCAGCGGCGGCAATATCGCCCATAACGTGGCCCTGAGAGCCGGCGAGTCTGGCAT
CGATGTGCTGGGCAATATCCTGCTGAACCCCATGTTCGGCGGCAACGAGCGGACCGAGAGCGAGAAGTCT
CTGGACGGCAAGTACTTCGTGACCGTGCGGGACCGGGACTGGTACTGGAAGGCCTTTCTGCCCGAGGGCG
AGGACAGAGAGCACCCCGCCTGCAATCCCTTCAGCCCCAGAGGCAAAAGCCTGGAAGGCGTGTCCTTCCC
AAAGTCCCTGGTGGTGGTGGCCGGCCTGGACCTGATCAGAGATTGGCAGCTGGCCTATGCCGAGGGCCTG
AAGAAAGCCGGCCAGGAAGTGAAGCTGATGCACCTGGAAAAGGCCACCGTGGGCTTCTACCTGCTGCCCA
ACAACAACCACTTCCACAACGTGATGGACGAGATCAGCGCCTTCGTGAACGCCGAGTGCCCCAAGAAAAA
GCGGAAGGTGCGCTGATATCTAGACCCAGCTTTCTTGTACAAAGTGGTTCGATAGCTTATCGATAATCAA
CCTCTGGATTACAAAATTTGTGAAAGATTGACTGGTATTCTTAACTATGTTGCTCCTTTTACGCTATGTG
GATACGCTGCTTTAATGCCTTTGTATCATGCTATTGCTTCCCGTATGGCTTTCATTTTCTCCTCCTTGTA
TAAATCCTGGTTGCTGTCTCTTTATGAGGAGTTGTGGCCCGTTGTCAGGCAACGTGGCGTGGTGTGCACT
GTGTTTGCTGACGCAACCCCCACTGGTTGGGGCATTGCCACCACCTGTCAGCTCCTTTCCGGGACTTTCG
CTTTCCCCCTCCCTATTGCCACGGCGGAACTCATCGCCGCCTGCCTTGCCCGCTGCTGGACAGGGGCTCG
GCTGTTGGGCACTGACAATTCCGTGGTGTTGTCGGGGAAATCATCGTCCTTTCCTTGGCTGCTCGCCTGT
GTTGCCACCTGGATTCTGCGCGGGACGTCCTTCTGCTACGTCCCTTCGGCCCTCAATCCAGCGGACCTTC
CTTCCCGCGGCCTGCTGCCGGCTCTGCGGCCTCTTCCGCGTCTTCGCCTTCGCCCTCAGACGAGTCGGAT
CTCCCTTTGGGCCGCCTCCCCGCATCGATACCGTCGACGATAAAATAAAAGATTTTATTTAGTCTCCAGA
AAAAGGGGGGAATGAAAGACCCCACCTGTAGGTTTGGCAAGCTAGCTTAAGTAACGCCATTTTGCAAGGC
ATGGAAAAATACATAACTGAGAATAGAGAAGTTCAGATCAAGGTCAGGAACAGATGGAACAGCTGAATAT
GGGCCAAACAGGATATCTGTGGTAAGCAGTTCCTGCCCCGGCTCAGGGCCAAGAACAGATGGAACAGCTG
AATATGGGCCAAACAGGATATCTGTGGTAAGCAGTTCCTGCCCCGGCTCAGGGCCAAGAACAGATGGTCC
CCAGATGCGGTCCAGCCCTCAGCAGTTTCTAGAGAACCATCAGATGTTTCCAGGGTGCCCCAAGGACCTG
AAATGACCCTGTGCCTTATTTGAACTAACCAATCAGTTCGCTTCTCGCTTCTGTTCGCGCGCTTCTGCTC
CCCGAGCTCAATAAAAGAGCCCACAACCCCTCACTCGGGGCGCCAGTCCTCCGATTGACTGAGTCGCCCG
GGTACCCGTGTATCCAATAAACCCTCTTGCAGTTGCATCCGACTTGTGGTCTCGCTGTTCCTTGGGAGGG
TCTCCTCTGAGTGATTGACTACCCGTCAGCGGGGGTCTTTCACATGCAGCATGTATCAAAATTAATTTGG
TTTTTTTTCTTAAGTATTTACATTAAATGGCCATAGTTGCATTAATGAATCGGCCAACGCGCGGGGAGAG
GCGGTTTGCGTATTGGGCGCTCTTCCGCTTCCTCGCTCACTGACTCGCTGCGCTCGGTCGTTCGGCTGCG
GCGAGCGGTATCAGCTCACTCAAAGGCGGTAATACGGTTATCCACAGAATCAGGGGATAACGCAGGAAAG
AACATGTGAGCAAAAGGCCAGCAAAAGGCCAGGAACCGTAAAAAGGCCGCGTTGCTGGCGTTTTTCCATA
GGCTCCGCCCCCCTGACGAGCATCACAAAAATCGACGCTCAAGTCAGAGGTGGCGAAACCCGACAGGACT
ATAAAGATACCAGGCGTTTCCCCCTGGAAGCTCCCTCGTGCGCTCTCCTGTTCCGACCCTGCCGCTTACC
GGATACCTGTCCGCCTTTCTCCCTTCGGGAAGCGTGGCGCTTTCTCATAGCTCACGCTGTAGGTATCTCA
GTTCGGTGTAGGTCGTTCGCTCCAAGCTGGGCTGTGTGCACGAACCCCCCGTTCAGCCCGACCGCTGCGC
CTTATCCGGTAACTATCGTCTTGAGTCCAACCCGGTAAGACACGACTTATCGCCACTGGCAGCAGCCACT
GGTAACAGGATTAGCAGAGCGAGGTATGTAGGCGGTGCTACAGAGTTCTTGAAGTGGTGGCCTAACTACG
GCTACACTAGAAGAACAGTATTTGGTATCTGCGCTCTGCTGAAGCCAGTTACCTTCGGAAAAAGAGTTGG
TAGCTCTTGATCCGGCAAACAAACCACCGCTGGTAGCGGTGGTTTTTTTGTTTGCAAGCAGCAGATTACG
CGCAGAAAAAAAGGATCTCAAGAAGATCCTTTGATCTTTTCTACGGGGTCTGACGCTCAGTGGAACGAAA
ACTCACGTTAAGGGATTTTGGTCATGAGATTATCAAAAAGGATCTTCACCTAGATCCTTTTGCGGCCGGC
CGCAAATCAATCTAAAGTATATATGAGTAAACTTGGTCTGACAGTTACCAATGCTTAATCAGTGAGGCAC
CTATCTCAGCGATCTGTCTATTTCGTTCATCCATAGTTGCCTGACTCCCCGTCGTGTAGATAACTACGAT
ACGGGAGGGCTTACCATCTGGCCCCAGTGCTGCAATGATACCGCGAGACCCACGCTCACCGGCTCCAGAT
TTATCAGCAATAAACCAGCCAGCCGGAAGGGCCGAGCGCAGAAGTGGTCCTGCAACTTTATCCGCCTCCA
TCCAGTCTATTAATTGTTGCCGGGAAGCTAGAGTAAGTAGTTCGCCAGTTAATAGTTTGCGCAACGTTGT
TGCCATTGCTACAGGCATCGTGGTGTCACGCTCGTCGTTTGGTATGGCTTCATTCAGCTCCGGTTCCCAA
CGATCAAGGCGAGTTACATGATCCCCCATGTTGTGCAAAAAAGCGGTTAGCTCCTTCGGTCCTCCGATCG
TTGTCAGAAGTAAGTTGGCCGCAGTGTTATCACTCATGGTTATGGCAGCACTGCATAATTCTCTTACTGT
CATGCCATCCGTAAGATGCTTTTCTGTGACTGGTGAGTACTCAACCAAGTCATTCTGAGAATAGTGTATG
CGGCGACCGAGTTGCTCTTGCCCGGCGTCAATACGGGATAATACCGCGCCACATAGCAGAACTTTAAAAG
TGCTCATCATTGGAAAACGTTCTTCGGGGCGAAAACTCTCAAGGATCTTACCGCTGTTGAGATCCAGTTC
GATGTAACCCACTCGTGCACCCAACTGATCTTCAGCATCTTTTACTTTCACCAGCGTTTCTGGGTGAGCA
AAAACAGGAAGGCAAAATGCCGCAAAAAAGGGAATAAGGGCGACACGGAAATGTTGAATACTCATACTCT
TCCTTTTTCAATATTATTGAAGCATTTATCAGGGTTATTGTCTCATGAGCGGATACATATTTGAATGTAT
TTAGAAAAATAAACAAATAGGGGTTCCGCGCACATTTCCCCGAAAAGTGCCACCTGCATAATGAAAGACC
CCACCTGTAGGTTTGGCAAGCTAGCTTAAGTAACGCCATTTTGCAAGGCATGGAAAAATACATAACTGAG
AATAGAAAAGTTCAGATCAAGGTCAGGAACAGATGGAACAGCTGAATATGGGCCAAACAGGATATCTGTG
GTAAGCAGTTCCTGCCCCGGCTCAGGGCCAAGAACAGATGGAACAGCTGAATATGGGCCAAACAGGATAT
CTGTGGTAAGCAGTTCCTGCCCCGGCTCAGGGCCAAGAACAGATGGTCCCCAGATGCGGTCCAGCCCTCA
GCAGTTTCTAGAGAACCATCAGATGTTTCCAGGGTGCCCCAAGGACCTGAAATGACCCTGTGCCTTATTT
GAACTAACCAATCAGTTCGCTTCTCGCTTCTGTTCGCGCGCTTCTGCTCCCCGAGCTCAATAAAAGAGCC
CACAACCCCTCACTCGGCGCGCCAGTCCTCCGATTGACTGAGTCGCCCGGGTACCCGTGTATCCAATAAA
CCCTCTTGCAGTTGCATCCGACTTGTGGTCTCGCTGTTCCTTGGGAGGGTCTCCTCTGAGTGATTGACTA
CCCGTCAGCGGGGGTCTTTCATTTGGGGGCTCGTCCGGGATCGGGAGACCCCTGCCCAGGGACCACCGAC
CCACCACCGGGAGGTAAGCTGGCCAGCAACTTATCTGTGTCTGTCCGATTGTCTAGTGTCTATGACTGAT
TTTATGCGCCTGCGTCGGTACTAGTTAGCTAACTAGCTCTGTATCTGGCGGACCCGTGGTGGAACTGACG
AGTTCGGAACACCCGGCCGCAACCCTGGGAGACGTCCCAGGGACTTCGGGGGCCGTTTTTGTGGCCCGAC
CTGAGTCCAAAAATCCCGATCGTTTTGGACTCTTTGGTGCACCCCCCTAATAGGAGGGATATGTGGTTCT
GGTAGGAGACGAGAACCTAAAACAGTTCCCGCCTCCGTCTGAATTTTTGCTTTCGGTTTGGGACCGAAGC
CGCGCCGCGCGTCTTGTCTGCTGCAGCATCGTTCTGTGTTGTCTCTGTCTGACTGTGTTTCTGTATTTGT
CTGAAAATTAGGGCCAGACTGTTACCACTCCCTTAAGTTTGACCTTAGGTCACTGGAAAGATGTCGAGCG
GATCGCTCACAACCAGTCGGTAGATGTCAAGAAGAGACGTTGGGTTACCTTCTGCTCTGCAGAATGGCCA
ACCTTTAACGTCGGATGGCCGCGAGACGGCACCTTTAACCGAGACCTCATCACCCAGGTTAAGATCAAGG
TCTTTTCACCTGGCCCGCATGGACACCCAGACCAGGTCCCCTACATCGTGACCTGGGAAGCCTTGGCTTT
TGACCCCCCTCCCTGGGTCAAGCCCTTTGTACACCCTAAGCCTCCGCCTCCTCTTCCTCCATCCGCCCCG
TCTCTCCCCCTTGAACCTCCTCGTTCGACCCCGCCTCGATCCTCCCTTTATCCAGCCCTCACTCCTTCTC
TAGGCGCCCCCATATGGCCATATGAGATCTTATATGGGGCACCCCCGCCCCTTGTAAACTTCCCTGACCC
TGACATGACAAGAGTTACTAACAGCCCCTCTCTCCAAGCTCACTTACAGGCTCTCTACTTAGTCCAGCAC
GAAGTCTGGAGACCTCTGGCGGCAGCCTACCAAGAACAACTGGACCGACCGGTGGTACCTCACCCTTACC
GAG
Features (pLannotate 1.2.2; 17 found; start..end, strand, type, name):
    198..216     -  misc_feature   MCS (fragment): pBluescript multiple cloning site
    222..246     +  protein_bind   attB1: mutant version of attB; recombination site for the Gateway® BP reaction BP Clonase™
    326..1012    +  CDS            cre (fragment): RECR_BPP1 - Experimental evidence at protein level: Swiss-Prot protein existence level 1. Catalyzes site-specific recombination between two 34-base- pair LOXP sites. Its role is to maintain the phage genome as a monomeric unit-copy plasmid in the lysogenic state. From Escherichia phage P1 (Bacteriophage P1).
   1055..2089    +  CDS            GID1A: GID1A_ARATH - Also known as CXE10, GID1L1. Experimental evidence at protein level: Swiss-Prot protein existence level 1. Functions as soluble gibberellin (GA) receptor. GA is an essential hormone that regulates growth and development in plants. Binds with high affinity the biologically active gibberellin GA4, but has no affinity for the biologically inactive GAs. In response to GA, interacts with specific DELLA proteins, known as repressors of GA- induced growth, and targets them for degradation via proteasome. Seems to be required for GA signaling that controls root growth, seed germination,
   2124..2148    -  protein_bind   attB2: mutant version of attB; recombination site for the Gateway® BP reaction BP Clonase™
   2165..2753    +  misc_feature   WPRE: woodchuck hepatitis virus posttranscriptional regulatory element
   2811..2932    +  LTR            3' LTR (ΔU3) (fragment): self-inactivating 3' long terminal repeat (LTR) from Moloney murine leukemia virus
   2933..3402    +  LTR            LTR: long terminal repeat from Moloney murine leukemia virus
   3468..3520    -  CDS            lacI (fragment): lac repressor; lacI; The lac repressor binds to the lac operator to inhibit transcription in E. coli. This inhibition can be relieved by adding lactose or isopropyl-β-D-thiogalactopyranoside (IPTG).
   3703..4291    -  rep_origin     ori: high-copy-number ColE1/pMB1/pBR322/pUC origin of replication
   4455..5315    -  CDS            AmpR: β-lactamase; bla; confers resistance to ampicillin, carbenicillin, and related antibiotics
   5316..5420    -  promoter       AmpR promoter: bla
   5450..6043    +  LTR            LTR: long terminal repeat from Moloney murine leukemia virus
   6106..6305    +  misc_feature   MMLV Ψ: packaging signal of Moloney murine leukemia virus (MMLV)
   6357..6445    +  misc_feature   MESV Ψ (fragment): packaging signal of murine embryonic stem cell virus
   6522..6938    +  CDS            gag (truncated): truncated Moloney murine leukemia virus (MMLV) gag gene lacking the start codon
   6948..179     +  misc_feature   pol region (across the origin): Moloney murine leukemia virus (MMLV) pol region containing the splice acceptor site
