[The description below was written by a language model from this plasmid's Addgene catalogue record and pLannotate feature annotations shown in this document.]
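Description:
pMXs-GIB-Cre-N-WPRE_pKG3943 is a Moloney murine leukemia virus–based gammaretroviral expression vector built on the Gateway-adapted pMXs-gw backbone, about 7.1 kb in size. In bacteria it is maintained through a high-copy ColE1/pUC-type origin and selected with ampicillin via the β-lactamase gene and its native promoter. The viral portion comprises a 5′ MMLV LTR, the MMLV packaging signal (with an adjacent fragment annotated as MESV Ψ), a truncated gag lacking its start codon, and a pol region carrying the splice acceptor. Together these elements allow the transcript to be packaged into retroviral particles when the viral proteins are supplied in trans. No separate internal promoter is annotated, so expression of the insert is presumably driven from the 5′ LTR, as is usual for pMXs vectors. The 3′ end is annotated as an MMLV LTR preceded by a short fragment matching a ΔU3 LTR.

The payload, flanked by attB1 and attB2 sites left by Gateway recombination, is a synthetic fusion named iCre-N229-L1-GID1-NLS. By its name, this is an N-terminal fragment of codon-improved Cre recombinase joined through a linker to the Arabidopsis gibberellin receptor GID1A, followed by a nuclear localization signal (the NLS is not separately annotated). A WPRE downstream of the cassette enhances transcript stability and expression. This construct supplies one half of a gibberellin-inducible split Cre. GID1 binds DELLA-family partners in the presence of gibberellin, so co-delivery with a complementary C-terminal Cre half fused to such a partner, which is not part of this record, would be expected to reconstitute recombinase activity upon addition of the hormone. The stated purpose is retroviral expression of the N-terminal half of this system, deposited with work on programmable promoter editing for controlling transgene expression.
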