Addgene plasmid #246352: pMXs-GIB-Cre-N-WPRE_pKG3943
Purpose: GIB-Cre Retrovirus expressing N-terminal giberellin inducible Cre
Depositing lab: Kate Galloway. Depositing organization: Massachusetts Institute of Technology. Publication: Programmable promoter editing for precise control of transgene expression. Kabaria SR, Bae Y, Ehmann ME, Lende-Dorn BA, Beitz AM, Peterman EL, Love KS, Ploessl DS, Galloway KE. Nat Biotechnol. 2025 Oct 13. doi: 10.1038/s41587-025-02854-y. PubMed 41083901.
Backbone
  Vector backbone: pMXs-gw
  Vector type: Mammalian Expression, Retroviral
Growth in bacteria
  Bacterial resistance: Ampicillin, 100 μg/mL
  Growth temperature: 30°C
  Growth strain: NEB Stable
  Copy number: High Copy
Gene/Insert
  Gene/Insert name: iCre-N229-L1-GID1-NLS
  Species: Synthetic
  Mutation: none
  Cloning method: Gateway Cloning
Resource information
  A portion of this plasmid was derived from a plasmid made by: Addgene #108723
Terms and licenses: Academic/Nonprofit Terms; Industry Terms: Not Available to Industry
Depositor comments: Please visit https://doi.org/10.1101/2024.06.19.599813 for bioRxiv preprint.
How to cite: pMXs-GIB-Cre-N-WPRE_pKG3943 was a gift from Kate Galloway (Addgene plasmid # 246352 ; http://n2t.net/addgene:246352 ; RRID:Addgene_246352)
